Addgene plasmid #191736: AiP14134 - pAAV-AiE0452h_3xC2-minBG-jGCaMP8m-WPRE3-BGHpA (Alias: CN4134)
Purpose: AI plasmid ALIAS: AiP14134. Expression of jGCaMP8m in striatal indirect pathway medium spiny neurons (D2-MSNs)
Depositing lab: Allen Institute for Brain Science & Jonathan Ting. Depositing organization: Allen Institute. Publication: Enhancer AAV toolbox for accessing and perturbing striatal cell types and circuits. Hunker AC, Wirthlin ME, Gill G, Johansen NJ, Hooper M, Omstead V, Vargas S, Lerma MN, Taskin N, Weed N, Laird WD, Bishaw YM, Bendrick JL, Gore BB, Ben-Simon Y, Opitz-Araya X, Martinez RA, Way SW, Thyagarajan B, Otto S, Sanchez REA, Alexander JR, Amaya A, Amster A, Arbuckle J, Ayala A, Baker PM, Barcelli T, Barta S, Bertagnolli D, Bielstein C, Bishwakarma P, Bowlus J, Boyer G, Brouner K, Casian B, Casper T, Chakka AB, Chakrabarty R, Chong P, Clark M, Colbert K, Daniel S, Dawe T, Departee M, DiValentin P, Donadio NP, Dotson NI, Dwivedi D, Egdorf T, Fliss T, Gary A, Goldy J, Grasso C, Groce EL, Gudsnuk K, Han W, Haradon Z, Hastings S, Helback O, Ho WV, Huang C, Johnson T, Jones DL, Juneau Z, Kenney J, Leibly M, Li S, Liang E, Loeffler H, Lusk NA, Madigan Z, Malloy J, Malone J, McCue R, Melchor J, Mich JK, Moosman S, Morin E, Naidoo R, Newman D, Ngo K, Nguyen K, Oster AL, Ouellette B, Oyama AA, Pena N, Pham T, Phillips E, Pom C, Potekhina L, Ransford S, Ray PL, Reding M, Rette DF, Reynoldson C, Rimorin C, Sigler AR, Rocha DB, Ronellenfitch K, Ruiz A, Sawyer L, Sevigny JP, Shapovalova NV, Shepard N, Shulga L, Soliman S, Staats B, Taormina MJ, Tieu M, Wang Y, Wilkes J, Wood T, Zhou T, Williford A, Dee N, Mollenkopf T, Ng L, Esposito L, Kalmbach BE, Yao S, Ariza J, Collman F, Mufti S, Smith K, Waters J, Ersing I, Patrick M, Zeng H, Lein ES, Kojima Y, Horwitz G, Owen SF, Levi BP, Daigle TL, Tasic B, Bakken TE, Ting JT. Neuron. 2025 May 21;113(10):1507-1524.e17. doi: 10.1016/j.neuron.2025.04.035. PubMed 40403704.
Backbone
  Vector backbone: rAAV
  Vector type: AAV
Growth in bacteria
  Bacterial resistance: Ampicillin, 100 μg/mL
  Growth temperature: 30°C
  Growth strain: NEB Stable
  Copy number: High Copy
Gene/Insert
  Gene/Insert name: jGCaMP8m
  Species: Synthetic
  Mutation: none
  Cloning method: Restriction Enzyme; 5′ cloning site Unknown (unknown if destroyed)
Resource information
  A portion of this plasmid was derived from a plasmid made by: jGCaMP8m variants are from Addgene plasmid 162375
Terms and licenses: Academic/Nonprofit Terms; Industry Terms: Not Available to Industry
Depositor comments: Allen Institute plasmid ALIAS: AiP14134 This work supported by NIH BRAIN Initiative grant UF1MH128339
How to cite: AiP14134 - pAAV-AiE0452h_3xC2-minBG-jGCaMP8m-WPRE3-BGHpA (Alias: CN4134) was a gift from Allen Institute for Brain Science & Jonathan Ting (Addgene plasmid # 191736 ; http://n2t.net/addgene:191736 ; RRID:Addgene_191736)
