[The description below was written by a language model from this plasmid's Addgene catalogue record and pLannotate feature annotations shown in this document.]
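Description:
AiP14134 - pAAV-AiE0452h_3xC2-minBG-jGCaMP8m-WPRE3-BGHpA (alias CN4134) is a recombinant AAV transfer plasmid of about 5.4 kb. It is designed to express the genetically encoded calcium indicator jGCaMP8m in indirect pathway medium spiny neurons (D2-MSNs) of the striatum. The expression cassette lies between AAV2 inverted terminal repeats, which allow the genome to be replicated and packaged into AAV particles when rep, cap and helper functions are supplied in trans. The annotation detects a full ITR on the 3′ side but only short ITR fragments on the 5′ side. The bacterial backbone carries a high-copy ColE1/pUC-type origin, an f1 phage origin, and an ampicillin resistance gene (β-lactamase) under its own promoter. Small remnants of the pBR322 bom and rop regions are also present.

As the construct name indicates, cell-type specificity comes from the enhancer AiE0452h. The "3xC2" label apparently denotes three concatenated copies of a core segment, though the record does not spell this out. This enhancer is placed upstream of a minimal beta-globin promoter (minBG). Neither the enhancer nor the minimal promoter is called by the automated annotation, but they presumably occupy the unannotated region upstream of the sensor coding sequence. The open reading frame is annotated as a GCaMP6s fragment, which reflects homology within the GCaMP family. The catalogue identifies it as synthetic, unmutated jGCaMP8m derived from an earlier deposited plasmid. Downstream, the shortened WPRE3 element (annotated as two WPRE fragments) enhances transcript stability and expression, and a bovine growth hormone polyadenylation signal terminates the transcript. The construct belongs to an enhancer AAV toolbox for accessing striatal cell types and is suited to calcium imaging of activity in D2-MSNs.
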