Features (pLannotate 1.2.2; 14 found; start..end, strand, type, name):
     12..39      +  repeat_region  AAV2 ITR (fragment): inverted terminal repeat of adeno-associated virus serotype 2 inverted
     68..95      +  repeat_region  AAV2 ITR (fragment): inverted terminal repeat of adeno-associated virus serotype 2 inverted
   1012..2182    +  CDS            GCaMP6s (fragment): improved fluorescent protein-based calcium sensor (Chen et al., 2013)
   2215..2372    +  misc_feature   WPRE (fragment): woodchuck hepatitis virus posttranscriptional regulatory element
   2378..2458    +  misc_feature   WPRE (fragment): woodchuck hepatitis virus posttranscriptional regulatory element
   2475..2586    +  polyA_signal   bGH poly(A) signal: bovine growth hormone polyadenylation signal
   2704..2844    +  repeat_region  AAV2 ITR: inverted terminal repeat of adeno-associated virus serotype 2 inverted
   2849..2900    -  misc_feature   bom (fragment): basis of mobility region from pBR322
   2919..3374    +  rep_origin     f1 ori (sequence partly withheld): f1 bacteriophage origin of replication; arrow indicates direction of (+) strand synthesis
   3375..3424    -  misc_feature   bom (fragment): basis of mobility region from pBR322
   3526..3561    -  CDS            rop (fragment): Rop protein, which maintains plasmids at low copy number; rop
   3656..3760    +  promoter       AmpR promoter: bla
   3761..4621    +  CDS            AmpR: β-lactamase; bla; confers resistance to ampicillin, carbenicillin, and related antibiotics
   4792..5380    +  rep_origin     ori: high-copy-number ColE1/pMB1/pBR322/pUC origin of replication
>Addgene plasmid #191736 | AiP14134 - pAAV-AiE0452h_3xC2-minBG-jGCaMP8m-WPRE3-BGHpA (Alias: CN4134) | addgene full sequence | sequence record 386176 | Addgene NGS Result
CCTGCAGGCAGCTGCGCGCTCGCTCGCTCACTGAGGCCGCCCGGGCGTCGGGCGACCTTTGGTCGCCCGG
CCTCAGTGAGCGAGCGAGCGCGCAGAGAGGGAGTGGCCAACTCCATCACTAGGGGTTCCTGCGGCCGCAC
GCGTGTGAAAAATACCTAGTCTTGAACTTTGGAGTTCCAAATTCCACATGATCGACTTCCTCAAGGCTTT
TCACTTGACGAACAAATTGCATGCCAAGAAATCGTCAAAATTCTATCAAGCTTAATTATGCAATTTCTGT
CTATAAATGACATACCTCCTGTACCCTATGACACCCACCTATGCACTAATAAGATGTGACAGCTGCATCA
CCAACAAAGCCTCCCCCGCCTGGTGAAAAATACCTAGTCTTGAACTTTGGAGTTCCAAATTCCACATGAT
CGACTTCCTCAAGGCTTTTCACTTGACGAACAAATTGCATGCCAAGAAATCGTCAAAATTCTATCAAGCT
TAATTATGCAATTTCTGTCTATAAATGACATACCTCCTGTACCCTATGACACCCACCTATGCACTAATAA
GATGTGACAGCTGCATCACCAACAAAGCCTCCCCCGCCTGGTGAAAAATACCTAGTCTTGAACTTTGGAG
TTCCAAATTCCACATGATCGACTTCCTCAAGGCTTTTCACTTGACGAACAAATTGCATGCCAAGAAATCG
TCAAAATTCTATCAAGCTTAATTATGCAATTTCTGTCTATAAATGACATACCTCCTGTACCCTATGACAC
CCACCTATGCACTAATAAGATGTGACAGCTGCATCACCAACAAAGCCTCCCCCGCCTGGAGCTCGGGCTG
GGCATAAAAGTCAGGGCAGAGCCATCTATTGCTTACATTTGCTTCTGGGATCCAGATCTTTCGAAGCTAG
CCACCATGCATCATCACCATCATCACACGCGTCGCAAGAAGACCTTCAAGGAGGTGGCCACCGCCGTGAA
GATCATCGGCCGCCTGATGGGCCTGAAGATCAACGTCTATATCAAGGCCGACAAGCAGAAGAACGGCATC
AAGGCGAACTTCCACATCCGCCACAACATCGAGGACGGCGGCGTGCAGCTCGCCTACCACTACCAGCAGA
ACACCCCCATCGGCGACGGCCCCGTGCTGCTGCCCGACAACCACTACCTGAGCGTGGAGTCCAAACTTTC
GAAAGACCCCAACGAGAAGCGCGATCACATGGTCCTGCTGGAGTTCGTGACCGCCGCCGGGATCACTCTC
GGCATGGACGAGCTGTACAAGGGCGGTACCGGAGGGAGCATGGTGAGCAAGGGCGAGGAGCTGTTCACCG
GGGTGGTGCCCATCCTGGTCGAGCTGGACGGCGACGTAAACGGCCACAAGTTCAGCGTGTCCGGCGAGGG
TGAGGGCGATGCCACCTACGGCAAGCTGACCCTGAAGTTCATCTGCACCACCGGCAAGCTGCCCGTGCCC
TGGCCCACCCTCGTGACCACCCTGACCTACGGCGTGCAGTGCTTCAGCCGCTACCCCGACCACATGAAGC
AGCACGACTTCTTCAAGTCCGCCATGCCCGAAGGCTACATCCAGGAGCGCACCATCTTCTTCAAGGACGA
CGGCAACTACAAGACCCGCGCCGAGGTGAAGTTCGAGGGCGACACCCTGGTGAACCGCATCGAGCTGAAG
GGCATCGACTTCAAGGAGGACGGCAACATCCTGGGGCACAAGCTGGAGTACAACCTGCCGGACCAACTGA
CTGAAGAGCAGATCGCAGAATACAAAGAGGCTTTCTCCCTATTTGACAAGGACGGGGATGGGACAATAAC
AACCAAGGAGCTGGGGACGGTGATGCGGTCTCTGGGGCAGAACCCCACAGAAGCAGAGCTGCAGGACATG
ATCAATGAAGTAGATGCCGACGGTGACGGCACAATCGACTTCCCTGAGTTCCTGACAATGATGGCAAGAA
AAATGAAATACAGGGACACGGAAGAAGAAATTAGAGAAGCGTTCGGTGTGTTTGATAAGGATGGCAATGG
CTACATCAGTGCAGCAGAGCTTCGCCACGTGATGACAAACCTTGGAGAGAAGTTAACAGATGAAGAGGTT
GATGAAATGATCAGGGAAGCAGACATCGATGGGGATGGTCAGGTAAACTACGAAGAGTTTGTACAAATGA
TGACAGCGAAGTAAGGCGCGCCGCGGCCGCGAATTCGATATCATAATCAACCTCTGGATTACAAAATTTG
TGAAAGATTGACTGGTATTCTTAACTATGTTGCTCCTTTTACGCTATGTGGATACGCTGCTTTAATGCCT
TTGTATCATGCTATTGCTTCCCGTATGGCTTTCATTTTCTCCTCCTTGTATAAATCCTGGTTAGTTCTTG
CCACGGCGGAACTCATCGCCGCCTGCCTTGCCCGCTGCTGGACAGGGGCTCGGCTGTTGGGCACTGACAA
TTCCGTGGCTCGAGAGATCTTCGACTGTGCCTTCTAGTTGCCAGCCATCTGTTGTTTGCCCCTCCCCCGT
GCCTTCCTTGACCCTGGAAGGTGCCACTCCCACTGTCCTTTCCTAATAAAATGAGGAAATTGCATCGCAT
TGTCTGAGTAGGTGTCATTCTATTCTGGGGGGTGGGGTGGGGCAGGACAGCAAGGGGGAGGATTGGGAAG
ACAATAGCAGGCATGAGATCTCACGTGCGGACCGAGCGGCCGCAGGAACCCCTAGTGATGGAGTTGGCCA
CTCCCTCTCTGCGCGCTCGCTCGCTCACTGAGGCCGGGCGACCAAAGGTCGCCCGACGCCCGGGCTTTGC
CCGGGCGGCCTCAGTGAGCGAGCGAGCGCGCAGCTGCCTGCAGGGGCGCCTGATGCGGTATTTTCTCCTT
ACGCATCTGTGCGGTATTTCACACCGCATA
[95 nt withheld, positions 2901-2995]
T
[46 nt withheld, positions 2997-3042]
C
[141 nt withheld, positions 3044-3184]
CCTTTGACGTTGGAGTCCACGTTCTTT
[37 nt withheld, positions 3212-3248]
ACTCTATCTCGGGCTATTCTTTTGATTTATAAGGGATTTTGCCGATTTCGGTCTATTGGTTAAAAAATGA
GCTGATTTAACAAAAATTTAACGCGAATTTTAACAAAATATTAACGTTTACAATTTTATGGTGCACTCTC
AGTACAATCTGCTCTGATGCCGCATAGTTAAGCCAGCCCCGACACCCGCCAACACCCGCTGACGCGCCCT
GACGGGCTTGTCTGCTCCCGGCATCCGCTTACAGACAAGCTGTGACCGTCTCCGGGAGCTGCATGTGTCA
GAGGTTTTCACCGTCATCACCGAAACGCGCGAGACGAAAGGGCCTCGTGATACGCCTATTTTTATAGGTT
AATGTCATGATAATAATGGTTTCTTAGACGTCAGGTGGCACTTTTCGGGGAAATGTGCGCGGAACCCCTA
TTTGTTTATTTTTCTAAATACATTCAAATATGTATCCGCTCATGAGACAATAACCCTGATAAATGCTTCA
ATAATATTGAAAAAGGAAGAGTATGAGTATTCAACATTTCCGTGTCGCCCTTATTCCCTTTTTTGCGGCA
TTTTGCCTTCCTGTTTTTGCTCACCCAGAAACGCTGGTGAAAGTAAAAGATGCTGAAGATCAGTTGGGTG
CACGAGTGGGTTACATCGAACTGGATCTCAACAGCGGTAAGATCCTTGAGAGTTTTCGCCCCGAAGAACG
TTTTCCAATGATGAGCACTTTTAAAGTTCTGCTATGTGGCGCGGTATTATCCCGTATTGACGCCGGGCAA
GAGCAACTCGGTCGCCGCATACACTATTCTCAGAATGACTTGGTTGAGTACTCACCAGTCACAGAAAAGC
ATCTTACGGATGGCATGACAGTAAGAGAATTATGCAGTGCTGCCATAACCATGAGTGATAACACTGCGGC
CAACTTACTTCTGACAACGATCGGAGGACCGAAGGAGCTAACCGCTTTTTTGCACAACATGGGGGATCAT
GTAACTCGCCTTGATCGTTGGGAACCGGAGCTGAATGAAGCCATACCAAACGACGAGCGTGACACCACGA
TGCCTGTAGCAATGGCAACAACGTTGCGCAAACTATTAACTGGCGAACTACTTACTCTAGCTTCCCGGCA
ACAATTAATAGACTGGATGGAGGCGGATAAAGTTGCAGGACCACTTCTGCGCTCGGCCCTTCCGGCTGGC
TGGTTTATTGCTGATAAATCTGGAGCCGGTGAGCGTGGGTCTCGCGGTATCATTGCAGCACTGGGGCCAG
ATGGTAAGCCCTCCCGTATCGTAGTTATCTACACGACGGGGAGTCAGGCAACTATGGATGAACGAAATAG
ACAGATCGCTGAGATAGGTGCCTCACTGATTAAGCATTGGTAACTGTCAGACCAAGTTTACTCATATATA
CTTTAGATTGATTTAAAACTTCATTTTTAATTTAAAAGGATCTAGGTGAAGATCCTTTTTGATAATCTCA
TGACCAAAATCCCTTAACGTGAGTTTTCGTTCCACTGAGCGTCAGACCCCGTAGAAAAGATCAAAGGATC
TTCTTGAGATCCTTTTTTTCTGCGCGTAATCTGCTGCTTGCAAACAAAAAAACCACCGCTACCAGCGGTG
GTTTGTTTGCCGGATCAAGAGCTACCAACTCTTTTTCCGAAGGTAACTGGCTTCAGCAGAGCGCAGATAC
CAAATACTGTTCTTCTAGTGTAGCCGTAGTTAGGCCACCACTTCAAGAACTCTGTAGCACCGCCTACATA
CCTCGCTCTGCTAATCCTGTTACCAGTGGCTGCTGCCAGTGGCGATAAGTCGTGTCTTACCGGGTTGGAC
TCAAGACGATAGTTACCGGATAAGGCGCAGCGGTCGGGCTGAACGGGGGGTTCGTGCACACAGCCCAGCT
TGGAGCGAACGACCTACACCGAACTGAGATACCTACAGCGTGAGCTATGAGAAAGCGCCACGCTTCCCGA
AGGGAGAAAGGCGGACAGGTATCCGGTAAGCGGCAGGGTCGGAACAGGAGAGCGCACGAGGGAGCTTCCA
GGGGGAAACGCCTGGTATCTTTATAGTCCTGTCGGGTTTCGCCACCTCTGACTTGAGCGTCGATTTTTGT
GATGCTCGTCAGGGGGGCGGAGCCTATGGAAAAACGCCAGCAACGCGGCCTTTTTACGGTTCCTGGCCTT
TTGCTGGCCTTTTGCTCACATGT
